>Addgene plasmid #148300 | pAc5.1B-lambdaN-HA-DmYTHDFa_357-545_AB | depositor full sequence | sequence record 290748 | Full Sequence
CTTCAAGGAATTAATTCTATATTCTAAAAACACAAATGATACTTCTAAAAAAAATCATGAATGGCATCAA
CTCTGAATCAAATCTTTGCAGATGCACCTACTTCTCATTTCCACTGTCACATCATTTTTCCAGATCTCGC
TGCCTGTTATGTGGCCCACAAACCAAGACACGTTTTATGGCCATTAAAGCTGGCTGATCGTCGCCAAACA
CCAAATACATATCAATATGTACATTCGAGAAAGAAGCGATCAAAGAAGCGTCTTCGGGCGAGTAGGAGAA
TGCGGAGGAGAAGGAGAACGAGCTGATCTAGTATCTCTCCACAATCCAATGCCAACTGACCAACTGGCCA
TATTCGGAGCAATTTGAAGCCAATTTCCATCGCCTGGCGATCGCTCCATTCTTGGCTATATGTTTTTCAC
CGTTCCCGGGGCCATTTTCAAAGACTCGTCGGTAAGATAAGATTGTGTCACTCGCTGTCTCTCTTCATTT
GTCGAAGAATGCTGAGGAATTTCGCGATGACGTCGGCGAGTATTTTGAAGAATGAGAATAATTTGTATTT
ATACGAAAATCAGTTAGTGGAATTTTCTACAAAAACATGTTATCTATAGATAATTTTGTTGCAAAATATG
TTGACTATGACAAAGATTGTATGTATATACCTTTAATGTATTCTCATTTTCTTATGTATTTATAATGGCA
ATGATGATACTGATGATATTTTAAGATGATGCCAGACCACAGGCTGATTTCTGCGTCTTTTGCCGAACGC
AGTGCATGTGCGGTTGTTGTTTTTTGGAATAGTTTCAATTTTCGGACTGTCCGCTTTGATTTCAGTTTCT
TGGCTTATTCAAAAAGCAAAGTAAAGCCAAAAAAGCGAGATGGCAATACCAAATGCGGCAAAACGGTAGT
GGAAGGAAAGGGGTGCGGGGCAGCGGAAGGAAGGGTGGGGCGGGGCGTGGCGGGGTCTGTGGCTGGGCGC
GACGTCACCGACGTTGGAGCCACTCCTTTGACCATGTGTGCGTGTGTGTATTATTCGTGTCTCGCCACTC
GCCGGTTGTTTTTTTCTTTTTATCTCGCTCTCTCTAGCGCCATCTCGTACGCATGCTCAACGCACCGCAT
GTTGCCGTGTCCTTTATGCGTCATTTTGGCTCGAAATAGGCAATTATTTAAACAAAGATTAGTCAACGAA
AACGCTAAAATAAATAAGTCTACAATATGGTTACTTATTGCCATGTGTGTGCAGCCAACGATAGCAACAA
AAGCAACAACACAGTGGCTTTCCCTCTTTCACTTTTTGTTTGCAAGCGCGTGCGAGCAAGACGGCACGAC
CGGCAAACGCAATTACGCTGACAAAGAGCAGACGAAGTTTTGGCCGAAAAACATCAAGGCGCCTGATACG
AATGCATTTGCAATAACAATTGCGATATTTAATATTGTTTATGAAGCTGTTTGACTTCAAAACACACAAA
AAAAAAAATAAAACAAATTATTTGAAAGAGAATTAGGAATCGGACAGCTTATCGTTACGGGCTAACAGCA
CACCGAGACGAAATAGCTTACCTGACGTCACAGCCTCTGGAAGAACTGCCGCCAAGCAGAGAGAGAGAGA
AAAAGAGGGAGAGCAGCTTAGACCGCATGTGCTTGTGTGTGAGGCGTCTCTCTCTTCGTCTCCTGTTTGC
GCAAACGCATAGACTGCACTGAGAAAATCGATTACCTATTTTTTATGAATGAATATTTGCACTATTACTA
TTCAAAACTATTAAGATAGCAATCACATTCAATAGCCAAATACTATACCACCTGAGCGATGCAACGAAAT
GATCAATTTGAGCAAAAATGCTGCATATTTAGGACGGCATCATTATAGAAATGCTTCTTGCTGTGTACTT
TTCTCTCGTCTGGCAGCTGTTTCGCCGTTATTGTTAAAACCGGCTTAAGTTAGGTGTGTTTTCTACGACT
AGTGATGCCCCTACTAGAAGATGTGTGTTGCACAAATGTCCCTGAATAACCAATTTGAAGTGCAGATAGC
AGTAAACGTAAGCTAATATGAATATTATTTAACTGTAATGTTTTAATATCGCTGGACATTACTAATAAAC
CCACTATAAACACATGTACATATGTATGTTTTGGCATACAATGAGTAGTTGGGGAAAAAATGTGTAAAAG
CACCGTGACCATCACAGCATAAAGATAACCAGCTGAAGTATCGAATATGAGTAACCCCCAAATTGAATCA
CATGCCGCAACTGATAGGACCCATGGAAGTACACTCTTCATGGCGATATACAAGACACACACAAGCACGA
ACACCCAGTTGCGGAGGAAATTCTCCGTAAATGAAAACCCAATCGGCGAACAATTCATACCCATATATGG
TAAAAGTTTTGAACGCGACTTGAGAGCGGAGAGCATTGCGGCTGATAAGGTTTTAGCGCTAAGCGGGCTT
TATAAAACGGGCTGCGGGACCAGTTTTCATATCACTACCGTTTGAGTTCTTGTGCTGTGTGGATACTCCT
CCCGACACAAAGCCGCTCCATCAGCCAGCAGTCGTCTAATCCAGAGACCCCGGATCGGGGTACCAACATG
GACGCACAAACACGACGACGTGAGCGTCGCGCTGAGAAACAAGCTCAATGGAAAGCTGCAAACGGTGGAT
CTCCTCCACATATGGCTTACCCATACGATGTTCCAGATTACGCTCCTCCAAGCTTGAATTCTGCAGATAT
CCAACTCGTGTTGGACGAATTAAAAGACAAAAACAATTACAACCCAAAAGTGTTGGACTTGAAAAAAGCC
GGATCGGCCAGATTCTTTGTCATCAAATCGTACTCCGAAGATGACATCCATCGCAGTATAAAGTATGAGA
TTTGGTGCTCAACCGATCACGGCAATAAGAGATTGGACGATGCCTTCAAGGAGCGACACGAAGAGGGCGG
CAACATAATGCTGTTCTTCTCGGTGAATGGATCTGGCCATTTCTGCGGCATGGCACAAATGATGACGCCG
GTCGACTACAACTCAACGTCGAGCGTCTGGTCGCAGGACAAGTGGAGGGGCAAGTTCAAGGTGAAATGGA
TATATGTCAAAGATGTGCCTAACGGAACGCTGCGTCACATTCGACTGGAGAACAATGAGAATAAGTCGGT
GACGAACTCAAGGGACACCCAGGAAGTGCCCAACGACAAAGGCATCGAGGTGCTGCAGATTTTGCACTCG
TACAACCATTCAACGTCCATATTCGATGACTTCTTCCACTATGAAAAGAAGCAGGAGGAAGAGGTGTCCT
CGAAGCGTTAACTCGAGTCTAGAGGGCCCGCGGTTCGAAGGTAAGCCTATCCCTAACCCTCTCCTCGGTC
TCGATTCTACGCGTACCGGTCATCATCACCATCACCATTGAGTTTAAACCCGCTGATCAGCCTCGACTGT
GCCTTCTAAGGCCTGAGCTCGCTGATCAGCCTCGATCGAGGATCCAGACATGATAAGATACATTGATGAG
TTTGGACAAACCACAACTAGAATGCAGTGAAAAAAATGCTTTATTTGTGAAATTTGTGATGCTATTGCTT
TATTTGTAACCATTATAAGCTGCAATAAACAAGTTAACAACAACAATTGCATTCATTTTATGTTTCAGGT
TCAGGGGGAGGTGTGGGAGGTTTTTTAAAGCAAGTAAAACCTCTACAAATGTGGTATGGCTGATTATGAT
CAGTCGACCGATGCCCTTGAGAGCCTTCAACCCAGTCAGCTCCTTCCGGTGGGCGCGGGGCATGACTATC
GTCGCCGCACTTATGACTGTCTTCTTTATCATGCAACTCGTAGGACAGGTGCCGGCAGCGCTCTGGGTCA
TTTTCGGCGAGGACCGCTTTCGCTGGAGCGCGACGATGATCGGCCTGTCGCTTGCGGTATTCGGAATCTT
GCACGCCCTCGCTCAAGCCTTCGTCACTGGTCCCGCCACCAAACGTTTCGGCGAGAAGCAGGCCATTATC
GCCGGCATGGCGGCCGACGCGCTGGGCTACGTCTTGCTGGCGTTCGCGACGCGAGGCTGGATGGCCTTCC
CCATTATGATTCTTCTCGCTTCCGGCGGCATCGGGATGCCCGCGTTGCAGGCCATGCTGTCCAGGCAGGT
AGATGACGACCATCAGGGACAGCTTCAAGGATCGCTCGCGGCTCTTACCAGCCAGCAAAAGGCCAGGAAC
CGTAAAAAGGCCGCGTTGCTGGCGTTTTTCCATAGGCTCCGCCCCCCTGACGAGCATCACAAAAATCGAC
GCTCAAGTCAGAGGTGGCGAAACCCGACAGGACTATAAAGATACCAGGCGTTTCCCCCTGGAAGCTCCCT
CGTGCGCTCTCCTGTTCCGACCCTGCCGCTTACCGGATACCTGTCCGCCTTTCTCCCTTCGGGAAGCGTG
GCGCTTTCTCAATGCTCACGCTGTAGGTATCTCAGTTCGGTGTAGGTCGTTCGCTCCAAGCTGGGCTGTG
TGCACGAACCCCCCGTTCAGCCCGACCGCTGCGCCTTATCCGGTAACTATCGTCTTGAGTCCAACCCGGT
AAGACACGACTTATCGCCACTGGCAGCAGCCACTGGTAACAGGATTAGCAGAGCGAGGTATGTAGGCGGT
GCTACAGAGTTCTTGAAGTGGTGGCCTAACTACGGCTACACTAGAAGGACAGTATTTGGTATCTGCGCTC
TGCTGAAGCCAGTTACCTTCGGAAAAAGAGTTGGTAGCTCTTGATCCGGCAAACAAACCACCGCTGGTAG
CGGTGGTTTTTTTGTTTGCAAGCAGCAGATTACGCGCAGAAAAAAAGGATCTCAAGAAGATCCTTTGATC
TTTTCTACGGGGTCTGACGCTCAGTGGAACGAAAACTCACGTTAAGGGATTTTGGTCATGAGATTATCAA
AAAGGATCTTCACCTAGATCCTTTTAAATTAAAAATGAAGTTTTAAATCAATCTAAAGTATATATGAGTA
AACTTGGTCTGACAGTTACCAATGCTTAATCAGTGAGGCACCTATCTCAGCGATCTGTCTATTTCGTTCA
TCCATAGTTGCCTGACTCCCCGTCGTGTAGATAACTACGATACGGGAGGGCTTACCATCTGGCCCCAGTG
CTGCAATGATACCGCGAGACCCACGCTCACCGGCTCCAGATTTATCAGCAATAAACCAGCCAGCCGGAAG
GGCCGAGCGCAGAAGTGGTCCTGCAACTTTATCCGCCTCCATCCAGTCTATTAATTGTTGCCGGGAAGCT
AGAGTAAGTAGTTCGCCAGTTAATAGTTTGCGCAACGTTGTTGCCATTGCTGCAGGCATCGTGGTGTCAC
GCTCGTCGTTTGGTATGGCTTCATTCAGCTCCGGTTCCCAACGATCAAGGCGAGTTACATGATCCCCCAT
GTTGTGCAAAAAAGCGGTTAGCTCCTTCGGTCCTCCGATCGTTGTCAGAAGTAAGTTGGCCGCAGTGTTA
TCACTCATGGTTATGGCAGCACTGCATAATTCTCTTACTGTCATGCCATCCGTAAGATGCTTTTCTGTGA
CTGGTGAGTACTCAACCAAGTCATTCTGAGAATAGTGTATGCGGCGACCGAGTTGCTCTTGCCCGGCGTC
AACACGGGATAATACCGCGCCACATAGCAGAACTTTAAAAGTGCTCATCATTGGAAAACGTTCTTCGGGG
CGAAAACTCTCAAGGATCTTACCGCTGTTGAGATCCAGTTCGATGTAACCCACTCGTGCACCCAACTGAT
CTTCAGCATCTTTTACTTTCACCAGCGTTTCTGGGTGAGCAAAAACAGGAAGGCAAAATGCCGCAAAAAA
GGGAATAAGGGCGACACGGAAATGTTGAATACTCATACTCTTCCTTTTTCAATATTATTGAAGCATTTAT
CAGGGTTATTGTCTCATGAGCGGATACATATTTGAATGTATTTAGAAAAATAAACAAATAGGGGTTCCGC
GCACATTTCCCCGAAAAGTGCCACCTGACGTCTAAGAAACCATTATTATCATGACATTAACCTATAAAAA
TAGGCGTATCACGAGGCCCTTTCGT
Features (pLannotate 1.2.2; 9 found; start..end, strand, type, name):
     56..2568    +  promoter       Ac5 promoter: Drosophila melanogaster actin 5C promoter
   2549..3313    +  CDS            YTHDF1 (fragment): YTHD1_HUMAN - Also known as C20orf21 From Homo sapiens (Human).
   3330..3371    +  CDS            V5 tag: epitope tag from simian virus 5
   3471..3605    -  polyA_signal   SV40 poly(A) signal: SV40 polyadenylation signal
   3628..3712    -  CDS            large T antigen (fragment): large T antigen from SV40 (simian virus 40)
   3713..4183    +  CDS            TcR (fragment): tetracycline efflux protein; tet; confers resistance to tetracycline
   4227..4815    -  rep_origin     ori: high-copy-number ColE1/pMB1/pBR322/pUC origin of replication
   4986..5846    -  CDS            AmpR: β-lactamase; bla; confers resistance to ampicillin, carbenicillin, and related antibiotics
   5847..5951    -  promoter       AmpR promoter: bla
