[The description below was written by a language model from this plasmid's Addgene catalogue record and pLannotate feature annotations shown in this document.]
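Description:
pAc5.1B-lambdaN-HA-DmYTHDFa_357-545_AB is an insect-cell expression plasmid of about 6 kb. The catalogue lists the backbone as unknown, although the name and the annotated parts point to the pAc5.1 family. Expression is driven by the Drosophila melanogaster actin 5C (Ac5) promoter, a strong constitutive promoter commonly used in cultured fly cells, and transcripts are terminated by an SV40 polyadenylation signal. In bacteria the plasmid replicates from a ColE1/pUC-type origin and is selected with ampicillin through the β-lactamase gene and its own promoter. The catalogue nonetheless records it as low copy. Short fragments annotated as SV40 large T antigen and tetracycline resistance appear to be non-functional backbone remnants.

The insert encodes residues 357–545 of the Drosophila YTH-domain protein CG6422 (DmYTHDFa), with the sequence based on transcript variant A. The automated annotation labels this region as a fragment of human YTHDF1. This most likely reflects homology within the conserved YTH domain family rather than a human insert, since the catalogue gives the species as fly. The plasmid name indicates an N-terminal lambdaN peptide and an HA epitope tag, but neither is annotated separately in the feature table. A V5 tag sequence lies downstream of the insert, and the record does not say whether it is translated in frame.

The lambdaN peptide binds BoxB RNA hairpins, so fusions of this kind are typically used in tethering assays, where a protein fragment is recruited to a BoxB-containing reporter mRNA to test its effect on translation or stability. The record itself states the purpose only as insect expression of the fragment. The depositor notes that the supplied sequence may be theoretical.
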