Addgene plasmid #148300: pAc5.1B-lambdaN-HA-DmYTHDFa_357-545_AB
Purpose: Insect Expression of DmYTHDFa_357-545
Depositing lab: Elisa Izaurralde. Depositing organization: Max Planck Institute for Developmental Biology.
Backbone
  Vector backbone: Unknown
  Vector type: Insect Expression
Growth in bacteria
  Bacterial resistance: Ampicillin, 100 μg/mL
  Growth temperature: 37°C
  Growth strain: DH5alpha
  Copy number: Low Copy
Gene/Insert
  Gene/Insert name: DmYTHDFa_357-545 (alt name: CG6422)
  Species: D. melanogaster (fly)
  Entrez Gene: CG6422 (a.k.a. Dmel_CG6422, Dmel\CG6422)
  Cloning method: Unknown
Terms and licenses: Academic/Nonprofit Terms; Industry Terms: Not Available to Industry
Depositor comments: sequence given by variant A NCBI:NM_143065.3 Plasmids from this collection were made available to the research community and donated after the lab closed. Please note that the sequence provided by the depositing laboratory may be theoretical/predicted or based on Sanger sequencing results. There may be discrepancies between sequencing results obtained by Addgene and the depositor sequence. If an Addgene verified sequence is not available, please contact before placing your order to request that our lab fully sequence the plasmid.
How to cite: pAc5.1B-lambdaN-HA-DmYTHDFa_357-545_AB was a gift from Elisa Izaurralde (Addgene plasmid # 148300 ; http://n2t.net/addgene:148300 ; RRID:Addgene_148300)
